Addgene plasmid #11101: WT NFAT2
Depositing lab: Anjana Rao. Depositing organization: Boston Children's Hospital. Publication: NFAT1 and NFAT2 are positive regulators of IL-4 gene transcription. Monticelli S, Rao A. Eur J Immunol. 2002 Oct . 32(10):2971-8. 10.1002/1521-4141(2002010)32:10<2971::AID-IMMU2971>3.0.CO;2-G PubMed 12355451.
Backbone
  Vector backbone: GFP-RV-DV
  Backbone manufacturer: Genetics Institute
  Vector type: Mammalian Expression, Retroviral
Growth in bacteria
  Bacterial resistance: Ampicillin, 100 μg/mL
  Growth temperature: 37°C
  Growth strain: DH5alpha
  Copy number: High Copy
Gene/Insert
  Gene/Insert name: NFAT2
  Species: M. musculus (mouse)
  Insert size (bp): 2100
  Entrez Gene: Nfatc1 (a.k.a. 2210017P03Rik, NF-ATc, NFAT2, NFATc, Nfatcb)
  Tag / fusion protein: 3xHA (N terminal on insert); GFP
  Cloning method: Restriction Enzyme
  Sequencing primers: 5′ IRES-R
Terms and licenses: Academic/Nonprofit Terms; Industry Terms: Not Available to Industry
How to cite: WT NFAT2 was a gift from Anjana Rao (Addgene plasmid # 11101 ; http://n2t.net/addgene:11101 ; RRID:Addgene_11101)
