[The description below was written by a language model from this plasmid's Addgene catalogue record and pLannotate feature annotations shown in this document.]
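Description:
WT NFAT2 is a retroviral mammalian expression plasmid built on the GFP-RV-DV backbone, carrying wild-type mouse NFAT2 (Nfatc1), a transcription factor involved in inducible cytokine gene expression in T cells. The full sequence is about 9.5 kb. In bacteria it is maintained through a high-copy ColE1/pUC-type origin and selected with ampicillin via the β-lactamase gene and its promoter. The table also annotates short remnants of lacI, lacZα, tetracycline resistance, rop and bom, which appear to be leftovers of the backbone's cloning history rather than functional elements.

The retroviral unit is flanked by 5' and 3' long terminal repeats from murine embryonic stem cell virus and contains the MESV Ψ packaging signal plus a truncated MMLV gag segment lacking its start codon. These elements allow the transcript to be packaged into virions when the viral proteins are supplied in trans. No separate internal promoter is annotated, so expression presumably comes from the 5' LTR. Downstream of gag lies an attB1 site, a 3xHA epitope tag fused to the N terminus of the Nfatc1 coding sequence (about 2.0 kb annotated, roughly 2.1 kb per the catalogue), an attB2 site with residual polylinker, and then an EMCV IRES followed by EGFP. The IRES makes the message bicistronic, so GFP is translated as a separate protein that marks transduced cells rather than as a fusion to NFAT2. The attB sites suggest the insert passed through a Gateway-style recombination step, although the catalogue lists restriction enzyme cloning.

The construct suits transduction of mammalian cells with HA-detectable NFAT2 and sorting or tracking by GFP. The associated publication concerns NFAT1 and NFAT2 as positive regulators of IL-4 gene transcription.
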