Features (pLannotate 1.2.2; 27 found; start..end, strand, type, name):
      2..94      +  CDS            lacI (fragment): lac repressor; lacI; The lac repressor binds to the lac operator to inhibit transcription in E. coli. This inhibition can be relieved by adding lactose or isopropyl-β-D-thiogalactopyranoside (IPTG).
    107..128     +  protein_bind   CAP binding site: CAP binding activates transcription in the presence of cAMP. E. coli catabolite activator protein
    143..173     +  promoter       lac promoter: promoter for the E. coli lac operon
    181..197     +  protein_bind   lac operator: The lac repressor binds to the lac operator to inhibit transcription in E. coli. This inhibition can be relieved by adding lactose or isopropyl-β-D-thiogalactopyranoside (IPTG). lac repressor encoded by lacI
    359..874     -  LTR            3' LTR: 3' long terminal repeat from murine embryonic stem cell virus
    921..1640    -  CDS            EGFP: the original enhanced GFP (Yang et al., 1996) mammalian codon-optimized
   1654..2116    -  misc_feature   IRES: internal ribosome entry site (IRES) of the encephalomyocarditis virus (EMCV)
   2218..2248    +  misc_feature   MCS (fragment): pBluescript multiple cloning site
   2252..2276    +  protein_bind   attB2: mutant version of attB; recombination site for the Gateway® BP reaction BP Clonase™
   2280..2400    -  CDS            lacZα (fragment): LacZα fragment of β-galactosidase; lacZ fragment
   2408..2426    +  promoter       T7 promoter: promoter for bacteriophage T7 RNA polymerase
   2435..2464    +  misc_feature   MCS (fragment): pBluescript multiple cloning site
   3027..3048    -  misc_feature   pause site (fragment): RNA polymerase II transcriptional pause signal from the human α2 globin gene
   3082..5106    -  CDS            Nfatc1 (fragment): NFAC1_MOUSE - Also known as Nfat2, Nfatc. Experimental evidence at protein level: Swiss-Prot protein existence level 1. Plays a role in the inducible expression of cytokine genes in T-cells, especially in the induction of the IL-2 or IL-4 gene transcription (PubMed:9388475). Also controls gene expression in embryonic cardiac cells. Could regulate not only the activation and proliferation but also the differentiation and programmed death of T- lymphocytes as well as lymphoid and non-lymphoid cells (By similarity). Required for osteoclastogenesis and regulates many genes important for osteoclast
   5209..5298    -  CDS            3xHA: three tandem HA epitope tags
   5333..5357    -  protein_bind   attB1: mutant version of attB; recombination site for the Gateway® BP reaction BP Clonase™
   5382..5798    -  CDS            gag (truncated): truncated Moloney murine leukemia virus (MMLV) gag gene lacking the start codon
   5865..6206    -  misc_feature   MESV Ψ: packaging signal of murine embryonic stem cell virus
   6270..6786    -  LTR            5' LTR: 5' long terminal repeat from murine embryonic stem cell virus
   6828..6926    -  CDS            env (fragment): murine leukemia virus gPr80 envelope polyprotein precursor; env; proteolytically cleaved into gp70SU and p15TM subunits
   6927..7128    +  CDS            TcR (fragment): tetracycline efflux protein; tet; confers resistance to tetracycline
   7128..7277    +  CDS            lacZα (fragment): LacZα fragment of β-galactosidase; lacZ fragment
   7283..7382    -  misc_feature   bom (fragment): basis of mobility region from pBR322
   7484..7519    -  CDS            rop (fragment): Rop protein, which maintains plasmids at low copy number; rop
   7614..7718    +  promoter       AmpR promoter: bla
   7719..8579    +  CDS            AmpR: β-lactamase; bla; confers resistance to ampicillin, carbenicillin, and related antibiotics
   8750..9338    +  rep_origin     ori: high-copy-number ColE1/pMB1/pBR322/pUC origin of replication
>Addgene plasmid #11101 | WT NFAT2 | addgene full sequence | sequence record 162850 | Addgene next-generation full plasmid sequencing result
AGCGCCCAATACGCAAACCGCCTCTCCCCGCGCGTTGGCCGATTCATTAATGCAGCTGGCACGACAGGTT
TCCCGACTGGAAAGCGGGCAGTGAGCGCAACGCAATTAATGTGAGTTAGCTCACTCATTAGGCACCCCAG
GCTTTACACTTTATGCTTCCGGCTCGTATGTTGTGTGGAATTGTGAGCGGATAACAATTTCACAATTCTC
CCCAGCTCTTTCTGCGCTGTCCATAATGAACTATTTCAGGAGTATTGGAGTATGTGGATTCAAAACAGTG
GCTAATTGAGTCAGGATTACTTAATATTCGACTCCTACCCTCAGAATGTTGTTCTCCAACTTCAAGAAAC
TGTTACCCATGAAAGACCCCCGCTGACGGGTAGTCAATCACTCAGAGGAGACCCTCCCAAGGAACAGCGA
GACCACAAGTCGGATGCAAACAGCAAGAGGCTTTATTGGGAATACGGGTACCCGGGCGACGCAGTCTATC
GGAGGACTGGCGCGCCGAGTGAGGGGTTGTGGGCTCTTTTATTGAGCTCGGGGAGCAGAAGCGCGCGAAC
AGAAGCGAGAAGCGAACTGATTGGTTAGTTCAAATAAGGCACAGGGTCATTTCAGGTCCTTGGGGCACCC
TGGAAACATCTGATGGTTCTCTAGAAACTGCTGAGGGCGGGACCGCATCTGGGGACCATCTGTTCTTGGC
CCTGAGCCGGGGCAGGAACTGCTTACCACAGATATCCTGTTTGGCCCATATTCTGCTGTCTCTCTGTTCC
TAACCTTGATCTGAACTTCTCTATTCTCAGTTATGTATTTTCCATGCCTTGCAAAATGGCGTTACTTAAG
CTAGCTTGCCAAACCTACAGGTGGGGTCTTTCATTCCCCCCTTTTTCTGGAGACTAAATAAAATCTTTTA
TTTTATCTCATTACTTGTACAGCTCGTCCATGCCGAGAGTGATCCCGGCGGCGGTCACGAACTCCAGCAG
GACCATGTGATCGCGCTTCTCGTTGGGGTCTTTGCTCAGGGCGGACTGGGTGCTCAGGTAGTGGTTGTCG
GGCAGCAGCACGGGGCCGTCGCCGATGGGGGTGTTCTGCTGGTAGTGGTCGGCGAGCTGCACGCTGCCGT
CCTCGATGTTGTGGCGGATCTTGAAGTTCGCCTTGATGCCGTTCTTCTGCTTGTCGGCCATGATATAGAC
GTTGTGGCTGTTGTAGTTGTACTCCAGCTTGTGCCCCAGGATGTTGCCGTCCTCCTTGAAGTCGATGCCC
TTCAGCTCGATGCGGTTCACCAGGGTGTCGCCCTCGAACTTCACCTCGGCGCGGGTCTTGTAGTTGCCGT
CGTCCTTGAAGAAGATGGTGCGCTCCTGGACGTAGCCTTCGGGCATGGCGGACTTGAAGAAGTCGTGCTG
CTTCATGTGGTCGGGGTAGCGGCTGAAGCACTGCACGCCGTAGGTCAGGGTGGTCACGAGGGTGGGCCAG
GGCACGGGCAGCTTGCCGGTGGTGCAGATGAACTTCAGGGTCAGCTTGCCGTAGGTGGCATCGCCCTCGC
CCTCGCCAGACACGCTGAACTTGTGGCCGTTTACGTCGCCGTCCAGCTCGACCAGGATGGGCACCACCCC
GGTGAACAGCTCCTCGCCCTTGCTCACCATGGTTGTGGCCATATTATCATCGTGTTTTTCAAAGGAAAAC
CACGTCCCCGTGGTTCGGGGGGCCTAGACGTTTTTTTAACCTCGACTAAACACATGTAAAGCATGTGCAC
CGAGGCCCCAGATCAGATCCCATACAATGGGGTACCTTCTGGGCATCCTTCAGCCCCTTGTTGAATACGC
TTGAGGAGAGCCATTTGACTCTTTCCACAACTATCCAACTCACAACGTGGCACTGGGGTTGTGCCGCCTT
TGCAGGTGTATCTTATACACGTGGCTTTTGGCCGCAGAGGCACCTGTCGCCAGGTGGGGGGTTCCGCTGC
CTGCAAAGGGTCGCTACAGACGTTGTTTGTCTTCAAGAAGCTTCCAGAGGAACTGCTTCCTTCACGACAT
TCAACAGACCTTGCATTCCTTTGGCGAGAGGGGAAAGACCCCTAGGAATGCTCGTCAAGAAGACAGGGCC
AGGTTTCCGGGCCCTCACATTGCCAAAAGACGGCAATATGGTGGAAAATAACATATAGACAAACGCACAC
CGGCCTTATTCCAAGCGGCTTCGGCCAGTAACGTTAGGGGGGGGGGCGGAATTCGATATCAAGCTTATCG
ATACCGTCATCACCACTTTGTACAAGAAAGCTGGGTCTAGATCGGTGCGGGCCTCTTCGCTATTACGCCA
GCTGGCGAAAGGGGGATGTGCTGCAAGGCGATTAAGTTGGGTAACGCCAGGGTTTTCCCAGTCACGACGT
TGTAAAACGACGGCCAGTGAGCGCGCGTAATACGACTCACTATAGGGCGAATTGGAGCTCCACCGCGGTG
GCGGCCGCTCTAGACTGCAGACTAGTGGATCCCTCGAGCTACGTCAGGGGGGGGGGGAGCAGTTAAAAAC
GGTATTTTCGTAAATAAAACACCCTAGAAAGTTGAAAAGGCGAGCCGATCACTTCTGAATGAAAGAAGCC
ATTCCCTAAATGAGTAAACTCGAGCAGAAGAGCTTCCATCTGAAAGTCTCACGTCACCAGGGGACAGCAT
TATTCAGTGGAGACACACCGCACGCTGTGTAGAAGCGTCACCATGAGGACAACATCATGTATGTTCCCCA
GTGACCACGGCAGGCTTATTTTCGAAGCTACTTACAAAACTGCGTTGACAAATACTTTCTTCTAACCCAA
AGACTCACAGAGGTTAGATATACACCCCCAGACCGCATCAGCCCCTGAGCGCAGCAGAGCTGCTTGGTTG
GCCGCGCTGCTGTATTTGCAAAAGGCGAGCAAGTGATGACCCCAGCATGCACCAGTCACAGGAAAACACA
CCCAGGCTTCGCTTTTCTTTGAGGGGGTGGGCGACTTGGTCTTGTGAATAGGGCTATCGCGTGGTGTGAA
GAGGCTACAGGTAGGTTTTGTTTTGTTTTGTTTTGTTTACAACAACATCCTCTTATAGCCTCGGCTGCTC
AGTAAAAACCTCCTCTCAGCTCACTCTCAGAGCTTAAGGTTAGAAAGACAGAGTTACCATTGGCAGGAAG
GTACGTGAAACGCTGGTACTGGCTTCTCTTCCGTTTCCCGTTGCAGACATAGAAACTGACTTGGACGGGG
CTGGTTATCCTCTGGTTGCGGAAAGGTGGTATCTCAACCACCAGGGAATTTGGCTTGCACAGGTCCCGGT
CAGTCTTTGCTTCCATCTCCCAGACGTGGTGGCCATCTGGAGCCTTCTCCACGAAAATGACTTTGGAGTC
TTGCAGAAAGTTATGGCCAGACAGCACCATCTTCTTCCCGCCGATGACTGGGTAGCTGTCTGTGCTCTGC
TTCTCCACGAGGGGCAGCTCCTGGGCTGACCGCTGGGAACACTCGATAGGGTTCGAGGCCACCTGGAGAG
ACAGCGTCCGGCCATTGGGCTGTGGGATGTGAACTCGGAAGACCAGCCTCACCCTGGTGTTCTTCCTCCC
GATGTCTGTCTCCCCTTTCCTCAGCTCAATATCAGAGTTTCTGAGCTTCAGGATCCCAGCACAGTCGATG
ATGGCTCGCATGTTATTTTCTGGAAGCAACGGGATCTCCAGGACTTTGGTGTTGGACAGGATGATCTCGT
GGCTGGTGGTGGAGACGGTCTTCCCCGTGATCCGGTGGACCTGGTAGAAGGCGTGGGGCCTCAGCAGGCG
GTCGTCAGCCGTCCCAATGAACAGCTGTAGCGTGAGAGGTTCATTCTCCAAGTAACCGTGTAGCTGCACA
ATGGGGTGTCCTCCAGCTGAAGCCTTCACAGCCCCCCGGCTGCCTTCCGTCTCATAGTGAGCCCTGTGGT
GAGACTTGGGCTGCACCTCGATCCGAAGCTCGTATGGACCAGAATGTGACGGGAGCTGCCAGTCAAGGGC
AGGCAAGGATGGGCTCATATATGATGTCGGGGAAAGAGACTTGGGCTTCGCCCACTGATACGAGGCCTGT
GGCACCGACAGATACTGCTCGCAAAAGGCACCCTTCCGAAGGTGCTGGAAGGTGTACTCCTCGGGTGGGA
AGTCAGAAGTGGGTGGAGTGGTGCCCAGGTCTTCCCCAGCTGGCTCTACTTTGAGGGCCACAGAGGGCGC
ATGCTCCAGTGCTGTCTTTCGAGACTTGATAGGGACCCCATCACCCAGGTCCAGAGTGCTATCGGTGGTC
AGGGCGTTGATGGCTGCCACAATGGCAGAGCTGGTATACTGGGTGGTGTTACCGAGCCAGGTATCTTCGG
TCACACTGACCCGAGGGGAGCCATGGGGGGATGGTGTGGGTGAGTGGTGGGGTGAGCAGGAGGGCTGCCG
GCCATTGAGACTGTACTTGCGCTTGTTGCAGGGGGACGTGGGCCGGGAGCCGCGGGCACCGAGCCAGCTC
TCCTCCGTGATGCTTGCCCGAGGAGAGGTGGATGGGGAGTGCCTGGGCGATCCTAGCAGGTGGCAGGCAC
CCAGGCTTCGGGGAAAACCCTCCTCCGGGTCCGTGGTCTTGGGAGACACGCAGGGTGACTGCCACGGAGA
GGTCTGGGGGGACGCGTATGGGTAGGAGTAGTTGGACTCGTAGGAGGAGGCCTCAGAGTTACAGCTTCTG
GAGGAGAGACTGCTGGCTGGGCTCAGGCAGGAGGGGTCTCTGTAGGCTTCCAGGCTGGGCAGGTGCAGGG
TTGCTGTAGACGGTGAGCGCTTGCAGCTAGGAAGTACGTCTTCCACCTCCACGTCGTGGAAAAATTGGCC
GCTGCCATGGTGTAGGCCCAGGTAGGAGGTGATCTCGATTCTCGGACTCTCCAGAGTCGGGGCCCCGTTG
GGTCTGGTGTTGCCAGAGGACAGGAAGTATCCCGAAGGCCCGCTGTCCACAGCCCCTCCGTAACTGGGGG
GATGATTGGCTGAAGGAACAGCTGAGATACCCGGGGTGGACGTCTGGAGGTCGTGGCATGCTGCTGGCAA
GGCAGAGTGTGCTGTGGGAAGGGGCAGGGTCGAGGTGACACTAGGGGACACATAACTGTAGTGTTCTGCA
GCCGCGGCGCCCCCGCCGCTCTGATCGAACTCGAAGAGGAAATCGAAGTCGAACTCCGGGTCCTGCTCCA
GCCCCGTCATGTCGCGGCCGCACTGAGCAGCGTAATCTGGAACGTCATATGGATAGGATCCTGCATAGTC
CGGGACGTCATAGGGATAGCCCGCATAGTCAGGAACATCGTATGGGTAAAAGATCATGGTGGAAGCTTTC
TATCTCCTTCGAAGCCTGCTTTTTTGTACAAACTTGTGATGACCTCGAGAGATCTAATTCCGGCGCCTAG
AGAAGGAGTGAGGGCTGGATAAAGGGAGGATCGAGGCGGGGTCGAACGAGGAGGTTCAAGGGGGAGAGAC
GGGGCGGATGGAGGAAGAGGAGGCGGAGGCTTAGGGTGTACAAAGGGCTTGACCCAGGGAGGGGGGTCAA
AAGCCAAGGCTTCCCAGGTCACGATGTAGGGGACCTGGTCTGGGTGTCCATGCGGGCCAGGTGAAAAGAC
CTTGATCTTAACCTGGGTGATGAGGTCTCGGTTAAAGGTGCCGTCTCGCGGCCATCCGACGTTAAAGGTT
GGCCATTCTGCAGAGCAGAAGGTAACCCAACGTCTCTTCTTGACATCTACCGACTGGTTGTGAGCGATCC
GCTCGACATCTTTCCAGTGACCTAAGGTCAAACTTAAGGGAGTGGTAACAGTCTGGCCCTAATTTTCAGA
CAAATACAGAAACACAGTCAGACAGAGACAACACAGAACGATGCTGCAGCGCTGCAGCAGACAAGACGCG
CGGCTTCGGTTCCAAACCGAAAGCAAAAATTCAGACGGAGGCGGGAACTGTTTTAGGTTCTCGTCTCCTA
CCAGAACCACATATCCTGACGGGGTCGGATTCCACATCGACTCCCTTCCTCAGGTCGGGCCACAAAAACG
GCCCCCAAAGTCCCTGGGACGTCTCCCAGGGTTGCGGCCGGGTGTTCAGAACTCGTCAGTTCCACCACGG
GTCCGCCAGATACAGAGCTAGTTAGCTAACTAGTACAGACGCAGGCGCAAACATTAGATGCCGGCACAAA
CACGCACAAAGACAGAGACAGACACGAAACGACCGCTGGCCAGCTTACCTCCCGGCGGGGGGGTCGGTGG
TCCCTGGGCAGGGGTCTCCAAATCTCGGTGGAACCTCCAAATGAAAGACCCCCGAGGTGGGCAGTCAATC
AATCTGAGGAGACCCTCCCAAGGATCAGCGAGTCCACGATTCGGATGCAAACAGCAAGAGGCTTTATTGG
GAATACGGGTACCCGGGCGACGCAGTCTATCGGAGGACTGGCGCGCCGAGTGAGGGGTTGTGGGCTCTTT
TATTGAGCTCGGGGAGCAGAAGCGCGCGAACAGAAGCGAGAAGCGAACTGATTGGTTAGTTCAAATAAGG
CACAGGGTCATTTCAGGTCCTTGGGGCACCCTGGAAACATCTGATGGTTCTCTAGAAACTGCTGAGGGCG
GGACCGCATCTGGGGACCATCTGTTCTTGGCCCTGAGCCGGGGCAGGAACTGCTTACCACAGATATCCTG
TTTGGCCCATATTCTGCTGTCTCTCTGTTCCTAACCTTGATCTGAACTTCTCTATTCTCAGTTATGTATT
TTCCATGCCTTGCAAAATGGCGTTACTTAAGCTAGCTTGCCAAACCTACAGGTGGGGTCTTTCATTCCCC
CCTTTTTCTGGAGACTAAATAAAATCTTTTATTTTATCTATGGCTCGTACTCTATAGGCTTCAGCTGGTG
ATATTGTTGAGTCAAAACTAGAGCCTGGACCACTGATATCCTGTCTTTAACAAATTGGACTAATCGCCTC
TACGCCGGACGCATCGTGGCCGGCATCACCGGCGCCACAGGTGCGGTTGCTGGCGCCTATATCGCCGACA
TCACCGATGGGGAAGATCGGGCTCGCCACTTCGGGCTCATGAGCGCTTGTTTCGGCGTGGGTATGGTGGC
AGGCCCCGTGGCCGGGGGACTGTTGGGCGCCATCTCCTTGCATGCACCATTCCTTGCGCCGTCGTTTTAC
AACGTCGTGACTGGGAAAACCCTGGCGTTACCCAACTTAATCGCCTTGCAGCACATCCCCCTTTCGCCAG
CTGGCGTAATAGCGAAGAGGCCCGCACCGATCGCCCTTCCCAACAGTTGCGCAGCCTGAATGGCGAATGG
CGCCTGATGCGGTATTTTCTCCTTACGCATCTGTGCGGTATTTCACACCGCATATGGTGCACTCTCAGTA
CAATCTGCTCTGATGCCGCATAGTTAAGCCAGCCCCGACACCCGCCAACACCCGCTGACGCGCCCTGACG
GGCTTGTCTGCTCCCGGCATCCGCTTACAGACAAGCTGTGACCGTCTCCGGGAGCTGCATGTGTCAGAGG
TTTTCACCGTCATCACCGAAACGCGCGAGACGAAAGGGCCTCGTGATACGCCTATTTTTATAGGTTAATG
TCATGATAATAATGGTTTCTTAGACGTCAGGTGGCACTTTTCGGGGAAATGTGCGCGGAACCCCTATTTG
TTTATTTTTCTAAATACATTCAAATATGTATCCGCTCATGAGACAATAACCCTGATAAATGCTTCAATAA
TATTGAAAAAGGAAGAGTATGAGTATTCAACATTTCCGTGTCGCCCTTATTCCCTTTTTTGCGGCATTTT
GCCTTCCTGTTTTTGCTCACCCAGAAACGCTGGTGAAAGTAAAAGATGCTGAAGATCAGTTGGGTGCACG
AGTGGGTTACATCGAACTGGATCTCAACAGCGGTAAGATCCTTGAGAGTTTTCGCCCCGAAGAACGTTTT
CCAATGATGAGCACTTTTAAAGTTCTGCTATGTGGCGCGGTATTATCCCGTATTGACGCCGGGCAAGAGC
AACTCGGTCGCCGCATACACTATTCTCAGAATGACTTGGTTGAGTACTCACCAGTCACAGAAAAGCATCT
TACGGATGGCATGACAGTAAGAGAATTATGCAGTGCTGCCATAACCATGAGTGATAACACTGCGGCCAAC
TTACTTCTGACAACGATCGGAGGACCGAAGGAGCTAACCGCTTTTTTGCACAACATGGGGGATCATGTAA
CTCGCCTTGATCGTTGGGAACCGGAGCTGAATGAAGCCATACCAAACGACGAGCGTGACACCACGATGCC
TGTAGCAATGGCAACAACGTTGCGCAAACTATTAACTGGCGAACTACTTACTCTAGCTTCCCGGCAACAA
TTAATAGACTGGATGGAGGCGGATAAAGTTGCAGGACCACTTCTGCGCTCGGCCCTTCCGGCTGGCTGGT
TTATTGCTGATAAATCTGGAGCCGGTGAGCGTGGGTCTCGCGGTATCATTGCAGCACTGGGGCCAGATGG
TAAGCCCTCCCGTATCGTAGTTATCTACACGACGGGGAGTCAGGCAACTATGGATGAACGAAATAGACAG
ATCGCTGAGATAGGTGCCTCACTGATTAAGCATTGGTAACTGTCAGACCAAGTTTACTCATATATACTTT
AGATTGATTTAAAACTTCATTTTTAATTTAAAAGGATCTAGGTGAAGATCCTTTTTGATAATCTCATGAC
CAAAATCCCTTAACGTGAGTTTTCGTTCCACTGAGCGTCAGACCCCGTAGAAAAGATCAAAGGATCTTCT
TGAGATCCTTTTTTTCTGCGCGTAATCTGCTGCTTGCAAACAAAAAAACCACCGCTACCAGCGGTGGTTT
GTTTGCCGGATCAAGAGCTACCAACTCTTTTTCCGAAGGTAACTGGCTTCAGCAGAGCGCAGATACCAAA
TACTGTTCTTCTAGTGTAGCCGTAGTTAGGCCACCACTTCAAGAACTCTGTAGCACCGCCTACATACCTC
GCTCTGCTAATCCTGTTACCAGTGGCTGCTGCCAGTGGCGATAAGTCGTGTCTTACCGGGTTGGACTCAA
GACGATAGTTACCGGATAAGGCGCAGCGGTCGGGCTGAACGGGGGGTTCGTGCACACAGCCCAGCTTGGA
GCGAACGACCTACACCGAACTGAGATACCTACAGCGTGAGCTATGAGAAAGCGCCACGCTTCCCGAAGGG
AGAAAGGCGGACAGGTATCCGGTAAGCGGCAGGGTCGGAACAGGAGAGCGCACGAGGGAGCTTCCAGGGG
GAAACGCCTGGTATCTTTATAGTCCTGTCGGGTTTCGCCACCTCTGACTTGAGCGTCGATTTTTGTGATG
CTCGTCAGGGGGGCGGAGCCTATGGAAAAACGCCAGCAACGCGGCCTTTTTACGGTTCCTGGCCTTTTGC
TGGCCTTTTGCTCACATGTTCTTTCCTGCGTTATCCCCTGATTCTGTGGATAACCGTATTACCGCCTTTG
AGTGAGCTGATACCGCTCGCCGCAGCCGAACGACCGAGCGCAGCGAGTCAGTGAGCGAGGAAGCGGAAG
