>Addgene plasmid #11101 | WT NFAT2 | addgene partial sequence | sequence record 55983 | pBABE-5
GATCTCTCGAGGTCATCACAAGTTTGTACAAAAAAGCAGGCTTCGAAGGAGATAGAAAGCTTCCACCATG
ATCTTTTACCCATACGATGTTCCTGACTATGCGGGCTATCCCTATGACGTCCCGGACTATGCAGGATCCT
ATCCATATGACGTTCCAGATTACGCTGCTCAGTGCGGCCGCGACATGACGGGGCTGGAGCAGGACCCGGA
GTTCGACTTCGATTTCCTCTTCGAGTTCGATCAGAGCGGCGGGGGCGCCGCGGCTGCAGAACACTACAGT
TATGTGTCCCCTAGTGTCACCTCGACCCTGCCCCTTCCCACAGCACACTCTGCCTTGCCAGCAGCATGCC
ACGACCTCCAGACGTCCACCCCGGGTATCTCAGCTGTTCCTTCAGCCAATCATCCCCCCAGTTACGGAGG
GGCTGTGGACAGCGGGCCTTCGGGATACTTCCTGTCCTCTGGCAACACCAGACCCAACGGGGCCCCGACT
CTGGAGAGTCCGAGAATCGAGATCACCTCCTACCTGGGCCTACACCATGGCAGCGGCCAATTTTTCCACG
ACGTGGAGGTGGAAGACGTACTTCCTAGCTGCAAGCGCTCACCGTCTACAGCAACCCTGCACCTGCCCAG
CCTGGAAGCCTACAGAGACCCCTCCTGCCTGAGCCCAGCCAGCAGTCTCTCCTCCAGAAGCTGTAACTCT
GAGGCCTCCTCCTACGAGTCCAACTACTCCTACCCATACGCGTCCCCCCAGACCTCTCCGTGGCAGTCAC
CCTGCGTGTCTCCCAAGACCACGGACCCGGAGGAGGGTTTTCCCCGAAGCCTGGGTGCCTGCCACCTGCT
AGGATCGCCCAGGCACTCCCCATCCACCTCTCCTCGGGCAAGCATCACGGAGGAGAGCTGGCTCGGTGCC
CGCGGCTCCCGGCCCACGTCCCCCTGCAACAAGCGCAAGTACAGTCTCAATGG
