>Addgene plasmid #11101 | WT NFAT2 | addgene partial sequence | sequence record 56231 | pCDH-rev 5'-GCATTCCTTTGGCGAGAG-3'
GGGCCAGGTTTCCGGGCCCTCACATTGCCAAAAGACGGCAATATGGTGGAAAATAACATATAGACAAACG
CACACCGGCCTTATTCCAAGCGGCTTCGGCCAGTAACGTTAGGGGGGGGGGCGGAATTCGATATCAAGCT
TATCGATACCGTCATCACCACTTTGTACAAGAAAGCTGGGTCTAGATCGGTGCGGGCCTCTTCGCTATTA
CGCCAGCTGGCGAAAGGGGGATGTGCTGCAAGGCGATTAAGTTGGGTAACGCCAGGGTTTTCCCAGTCAC
GACGTTGTAAAACGACGGCCAGTGAGCGCGCGTAATACGACTCACTATAGGGCGAATTGGAGCTCCACCG
CGGTGGCGGCCGCTCTAGACTGCAGACTAGTGGATCCCTCGAGCTACGTCAGGGGGGGGGGGGAGCAGTT
AAAAACGGGATTTTCGTAAATAAAACACCCTAAAAAGTTGAAAAGGCGAGCCGATCACTTCTGAATGAAA
GAAGCCATTCCCTAAATGAGTAAACTCGAGCA
